>Addgene plasmid #104672 | pUG-UBC7 | depositor full sequence | sequence record 198501 | Full Sequence
GTGGCTCTTCAGTGGACGAAAGGGCCTCGTGATACGCCTATTTTTATAGGTTAATGTCATGATAATAATG
GTTTCTTAGACGTCAGGTGGCACTTTTCGGGGAAATGTGCGCGGAACCCCTATTTGTTTATTTTTCTAAA
TACATTCAAATATGTATCCGCTCATGAGACAATAACCCTGATAAATGCTTCAATAATATTGAAAAAGGAA
GAGTATGCGCTCACGCAACTGGTCCAGAACCTTGACCGAACGCAGCGGTGGTAACGGCGCAGTGGCGGTT
TTCATGGCTTGTTATGACTGTTTTTTTGGGGTACAGTCTATGCCTCGGGCATCCAAGCAGCAAGCGCGTT
ACGCCGTGGGTCGATGTTTGATGTTATGGAGCAGCAACGATGTTACGCAGCAGGGCAGTCGCCCTAAAAC
AAAGTTAAACATCATGAGGGAAGCGGTGATCGCCGAAGTATCGACTCAACTATCAGAGGTAGTTGGCGTC
ATCGAGCGCCATCTCGAACCGACGTTGCTGGCCGTACATTTGTACGGCTCCGCAGTGGATGGCGGCCTGA
AGCCACACAGCGATATTGATTTGCTGGTTACGGTGACCGTAAGGCTTGATGAAACAACGCGGCGAGCTTT
GATCAACGACCTTTTGGAAACTTCGGCTTCCCCTGGAGAGAGCGAGATTCTCCGCGCTGTAGAAGTCACC
ATTGTTGTGCACGACGACATCATTCCGTGGCGTTATCCAGCTAAGCGCGAACTGCAATTTGGAGAATGGC
AGCGCAATGACATTCTTGCAGGTATCTTCGAGCCAGCCACGATCGACATTGATCTGGCTATCTTGCTGAC
AAAAGCAAGAGAACATAGCGTTGCCTTGGTAGGTCCAGCGGCGGAGGAACTCTTTGATCCGGTTCCTGAA
CAGGATCTATTTGAGGCGCTAAATGAAACCTTAACGCTATGGAACTCGCCGCCCGACTGGGCTGGCGATG
AGCGAAATGTAGTGCTTACGTTGTCCCGCATTTGGTACAGCGCAGTAACCGGCAAAATCGCGCCGAAGGA
TGTCGCTGCCGACTGGGCAATGGAGCGCCTGCCGGCCCAGTATCAGCCCGTCATACTTGAAGCTAGACAG
GCTTATCTTGGACAAGAAGAAGATCGCTTGGCCTCGCGCGCAGATCAGTTGGAAGAATTTGTCCATTACG
TAAAAGGCGAGATCACCAAGGTAGTCGGCAAATAACTGTCAGACCAAGTTTACTCATATATACTTTAGAT
TGATTTAAAACTTCATTTTTAATTTAAAAGGATCTAGGTGAAGATCCTTTTTGATAATCTCATGACCAAA
ATCCCTTAACGTGAGTTTTCGTTCCACTGAGCGTCAGACCCCGTAGAAAAGATCAAAGGATCTTCTTGAG
ATCCTTTTTTTCTGCGCGTAATCTGCTGCTTGCAAACAAAAAAACCACCGCTACCAGCGGTGGTTTGTTT
GCCGGATCAAGAGCTACCAACTCTTTTTCCGAAGGTAACTGGCTTCAGCAGAGCGCAGATACCAAATACT
GTCCTTCTAGTGTAGCCGTAGTTAGGCCACCACTTCAAGAACTCTGTAGCACCGCCTACATACCTCGCTC
TGCTAATCCTGTTACCAGTGGCTGCTGCCAGTGGCGATAAGTCGTGTCTTACCGGGTTGGACTCAAGACG
ATAGTTACCGGATAAGGCGCAGCGGTCGGGCTGAACGGGGGGTTCGTGCACACAGCCCAGCTTGGAGCGA
ACGACCTACACCGAACTGAGATACCTACAGCGTGAGCTATGAGAAAGCGCCACGCTTCCCGAAGGGAGAA
AGGCGGACAGGTATCCGGTAAGCGGCAGGGTCGGAACAGGAGAGCGCACGAGGGAGCTTCCAGGGGGAAA
CGCCTGGTATCTTTATAGTCCTGTCGGGTTTCGCCACCTCTGACTTGAGCGTCGATTTTTGTGATGCTCG
TCAGGGGGGCGGAGCCTATGGAAAAACGCCAGCAACGCGGCCTTTTTACGGTTCCTGGCCTTTTGCTGGC
CTTTTGCTCACATGTTCTTTCCTGCGTTATCCCCTGATTCTGTGGATAACCGTATTACCGCCTTTGAGTG
AGCTGATACCGCTCGCCGCAGCCGAACGACCGAGCGCAGCGAGTCAGTGAGCGAGGAAGCGGAAGAGCGC
CCAATACGCAAACCGCCTCTCCCCGCGCGTTGGCCGATTCATTAATCACTCTGTGGTCTCAAATGTGTTC
TCATAATGAAAACATCGATTCCCGAAAATTCACAAAATCAGAACCTTGTCATATTAAAAAAATCTCAATT
TCAATTCTCTCGATTTCTCTATCATCATCATCCATGGCTTCGCAAGCTAGCCTTCTCCTTCAGAAACAAC
TCAAAGATCTCTGTAAGCATCCTGTTGATGGATTCTCTGCTGGACTCGTTGATGAGAAGAATATATTCGA
ATGGAGCGTTACCATTATCGGACCTCCTGATACTCTCTATGAAGGAGGATTCTTTAACGCGATTATGACA
TTTCCGCAAAACTATCCGAATAGTCCGCCAACCGTGAGGTTTACTTCGGATATGTGGCATCCTAACGTTT
ATTCTGATGGTCGTGTTTGCATATCTATTCTTCATCCTCCCGGTGATGATCCTAGCGGTTATGAGCTTGC
AAGCGAGCGTTGGACTCCTGTTCATACAGTTGAGAGTATTATGTTGAGTATCATATCAATGCTTTCTGGT
CCTAACGATGAGTCTCCAGCAAATGTTGAAGCTGCCAAAGAATGGCGAGATAAGAGAGATGAGTTCAAGA
AGAAAGTGAGCCGTTGTGTCAGAAAGTCTCAAGAAATGTTTTGAGCTTTGAGACCACGAA
Features (pLannotate 1.2.2; 7 found; start..end, strand, type, name):
    110..214     +  promoter       AmpR promoter: bla
    205..285     -  CDS            int (fragment): INT2_ECOLX - Protein inferred from homology: Swiss-Prot protein existence level 3. Putative integrase believed to be involved in the insertion of antibiotic resistance genes into plasmids and transposons. From Escherichia coli.
    371..427     +  CDS            GmR (fragment): gentamycin acetyltransferase; aacC1; confers resistance to gentamycin
    434..1222    +  CDS            aadA: S3AD_ECOLX - Experimental evidence at protein level: Swiss-Prot protein existence level 1. Mediates bacterial resistance to the antibiotics streptomycin and spectinomycin. From Escherichia coli.
   1396..1984    +  rep_origin     ori: high-copy-number ColE1/pMB1/pBR322/pUC origin of replication
   2167..2216    +  CDS            lacI (fragment): lac repressor; lacI; The lac repressor binds to the lac operator to inhibit transcription in E. coli. This inhibition can be relieved by adding lactose or isopropyl-β-D-thiogalactopyranoside (IPTG).
   2344..2841    +  CDS            UBC7: UBC7_ARATH - Experimental evidence at protein level: Swiss-Prot protein existence level 1. Accepts the ubiquitin from the E1 complex and catalyzes its covalent attachment to other proteins. Involved in the formation of multiubiquitin chains. Signal the protein for selective degradation. From Arabidopsis thaliana (Mouse-ear cress).
