>Addgene plasmid #104672 | pUG-UBC7 | addgene full sequence | sequence record 205833 | Addgene NGS Result
TTTCCTGCGTTATCCCCTGATTCTGTGGATAACCGTATTACCGCCTTTGAGTGAGCTGATACCGCTCGCC
GCAGCCGAACGACCGAGCGCAGCGAGTCAGTGAGCGAGGAAGCGGAAGAGCGCCCAATACGCAAACCGCC
TCTCCCCGCGCGTTGGCCGATTCATTAATCACTCTGTGGTCTCAAATGTGTTCTCATAATGAAAACATCG
ATTCCCGAAAATTCACAAAATCAGAACCTTGTCATATTAAAAAAATCTCAATTTCAATTCTCTCGATTTC
TCTATCATCATCATCCATGGCTTCGCAAGCTAGCCTTCTCCTTCAGAAACAACTCAAAGATCTCTGTAAG
CATCCTGTTGATGGATTCTCTGCTGGACTCGTTGATGAGAAGAATATATTCGAATGGAGCGTTACCATTA
TCGGACCTCCTGATACTCTCTATGAAGGAGGATTCTTTAACGCGATTATGACATTTCCGCAAAACTATCC
GAATAGTCCGCCAACCGTGAGGTTTACTTCGGATATGTGGCATCCTAACGTTTATTCTGATGGTCGTGTT
TGCATATCTATTCTTCATCCTCCCGGTGATGATCCTAGCGGTTATGAGCTTGCAAGCGAGCGTTGGACTC
CTGTTCATACAGTTGAGAGTATTATGTTGAGTATCATATCAATGCTTTCTGGTCCTAACGATGAGTCTCC
AGCAAATGTTGAAGCTGCCAAAGAATGGCGAGATAAGAGAGATGAGTTCAAGAAGAAAGTGAGCCGTTGT
GTCAGAAAGTCTCAAGAAATGTTTTGAGCTTTGAGACCACGAAGTGGCTCTTCAGTGGACGAAAGGGCCT
CGTGATACGCCTATTTTTATAGGTTAATGTCATGATAATAATGGTTTCTTAGACGTCAGGTGGCACTTTT
CGGGGAAATGTGCGCGGAACCCCTATTTGTTTATTTTTCTAAATACATTCAAATATGTATCCGCTCATGA
GACAATAACCCTGATAAATGCTTCAATAATATTGAAAAAGGAAGAGTATGCGCTCACGCAACTGGTCCAG
AACCTTGACCGAACGCAGCGGTGGTAACGGCGCAGTGGCGGTTTTCATGGCTTGTTATGACTGTTTTTTT
TTGGGGTACAGTCTATGCCTCGGGCATCCAAGCAGCAAGCGCGTTACGCCGTGGGTCGATGTTTGATGTT
ATGGAGCAGCAACGATGTTACGCAGCAGGGCAGTCGCCCTAAAACAAAGTTAAACATCATGAGGGAAGCG
GTGATCGCCGAAGTATCGACTCAACTATCAGAGGTAGTTGGCGTCATCGAGCGCCATCTCGAACCGACGT
TGCTGGCCGTACATTTGTACGGCTCCGCAGTGGATGGCGGCCTGAAGCCACACAGCGATATTGATTTGCT
GGTTACGGTGACCGTAAGGCTTGATGAAACAACGCGGCGAGCTTTGATCAACGACCTTTTGGAAACTTCG
GCTTCCCCTGGAGAGAGCGAGATTCTCCGCGCTGTAGAAGTCACCATTGTTGTGCACGACGACATCATTC
CGTGGCGTTATCCAGCTAAGCGCGAACTGCAATTTGGAGAATGGCAGCGCAATGACATTCTTGCAGGTAT
CTTCGAGCCAGCCACGATCGACATTGATCTGGCTATCTTGCTGACAAAAGCAAGAGAACATAGCGTTGCC
TTGGTAGGTCCAGCGGCGGAGGAACTCTTTGATCCGGTTCCTGAACAGGATCTATTTGAGGCGCTAAATG
AAACCTTAACGCTATGGAACTCGCCGCCCGACTGGGCTGGCGATGAGCGAAATGTAGTGCTTACGTTGTC
CCGCATTTGGTACAGCGCAGTAACCGGCAAAATCGCGCCGAAGGATGTCGCTGCCGACTGGGCAATGGAG
CGCCTGCCGGCCCAGTATCAGCCCGTCATACTTGAAGCTAGACAGGCTTATCTTGGACAAGAAGAAGATC
GCTTGGCCTCGCGCGCAGATCAGTTGGAAGAATTTGTCCATTACGTAAAAGGCGAGATCACCAAGGTAGT
CGGCAAATAACTGTCAGACCAAGTTTACTCATATATACTTTAGATTGATTTAAAACTTCATTTTTAATTT
AAAAGGATCTAGGTGAAGATCCTTTTTGATAATCTCATGACCAAAATCCCTTAACGTGAGTTTTCGTTCC
ACTGAGCGTCAGACCCCGTAGAAAAGATCAAAGGATCTTCTTGAGATCCTTTTTTTCTGCGCGTAATCTG
CTGCTTGCAAACAAAAAAACCACCGCTACCAGCGGTGGTTTGTTTGCCGGATCAAGAGCTACCAACTCTT
TTTCCGAAGGTAACTGGCTTCAGCAGAGCGCAGATACCAAATACTGTTCTTCTAGTGTAGCCGTAGTTAG
GCCACCACTTCAAGAACTCTGTAGCACCGCCTACATACCTCGCTCTGCTAATCCTGTTACCAGTGGCTGC
TGCCAGTGGCGATAAGTCGTGTCTTACCGGGTTGGACTCAAGACGATAGTTACCGGATAAGGCGCAGCGG
TCGGGCTGAACGGGGGGTTCGTGCACACAGCCCAGCTTGGAGCGAACGACCTACACCGAACTGAGATACC
TACAGCGTGAGCTATGAGAAAGCGCCACGCTTCCCGAAGGGAGAAAGGCGGACAGGTATCCGGTAAGCGG
CAGGGTCGGAACAGGAGAGCGCACGAGGGAGCTTCCAGGGGGAAACGCCTGGTATCTTTATAGTCCTGTC
GGGTTTCGCCACCTCTGACTTGAGCGTCGATTTTTGTGATGCTCGTCAGGGGGGCGGAGCCTATGGAAAA
ACGCCAGCAACGCGGCCTTTTTACGGTTCCTGGCCTTTTGCTGGCCTTTTGCTCACATGTTC
Features (pLannotate 1.2.2; 7 found; start..end, strand, type, name):
    120..169     +  CDS            lacI (fragment): lac repressor; lacI; The lac repressor binds to the lac operator to inhibit transcription in E. coli. This inhibition can be relieved by adding lactose or isopropyl-β-D-thiogalactopyranoside (IPTG).
    297..794     +  CDS            UBC7: UBC7_ARATH - Experimental evidence at protein level: Swiss-Prot protein existence level 1. Accepts the ubiquitin from the E1 complex and catalyzes its covalent attachment to other proteins. Involved in the formation of multiubiquitin chains. Signal the protein for selective degradation. From Arabidopsis thaliana (Mouse-ear cress).
    923..1027    +  promoter       AmpR promoter: bla
   1018..1098    -  CDS            int (fragment): INT2_ECOLX - Protein inferred from homology: Swiss-Prot protein existence level 3. Putative integrase believed to be involved in the insertion of antibiotic resistance genes into plasmids and transposons. From Escherichia coli.
   1186..1242    +  CDS            GmR (fragment): gentamycin acetyltransferase; aacC1; confers resistance to gentamycin
   1249..2037    +  CDS            aadA: S3AD_ECOLX - Experimental evidence at protein level: Swiss-Prot protein existence level 1. Mediates bacterial resistance to the antibiotics streptomycin and spectinomycin. From Escherichia coli.
   2211..2799    +  rep_origin     ori: high-copy-number ColE1/pMB1/pBR322/pUC origin of replication
