[The description below was written by a language model from this plasmid's Addgene catalogue record and pLannotate feature annotations shown in this document.]
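Description:
pUG-UBC7 is a small cloning module from the UbiGate toolbox, a synthetic biology parts collection built to reconstitute and analyse ubiquitination. It is based on the pICH41308 backbone, an entry-level vector for hierarchical Type IIS (Golden Gate/modular cloning) assembly, and serves as a part donor rather than an expression plasmid. It is propagated in E. coli from a high-copy ColE1/pUC-type origin and selected with spectinomycin through the aadA aminoglycoside adenylyltransferase gene. In the annotation, aadA lies downstream of a bla (AmpR) promoter and is flanked by short fragments of an integron integrase and a gentamicin acetyltransferase gene. These, like a short lacI fragment near the insert, appear to be non-functional remnants of how the backbone was built.

The payload is the coding sequence of Arabidopsis thaliana UBC7 (AT5G59300), a ubiquitin-conjugating (E2) enzyme that accepts ubiquitin from the E1 and attaches it to other proteins, contributing to multiubiquitin chain formation. Internal BpiI and BsaI recognition sites were removed by point mutation so that the sequence is compatible with Type IIS assembly. The insert was introduced with BpiI, which destroyed those sites, and the depositor notes that it is released with BsaI for transfer into a Level 1 vector. No promoter, terminator or tag for the UBC7 coding sequence is annotated, so these elements presumably come from other modules during assembly. The depositor and repository-sequenced records differ by two nucleotides in length and in their start coordinate, but show the same set of features in the same order.
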