Addgene plasmid #104672: pUG-UBC7
Purpose: Cloning Module
Depositing lab: Marco Trujillo. Depositing organization: Leibniz Institute of Plant Biochemistry (IPB). Publication: UbiGate: a synthetic biology toolbox to analyse ubiquitination. Kowarschik K, Hoehenwarter W, Marillonnet S, Trujillo M. New Phytol. 2018 Mar;217(4):1749-1763. doi: 10.1111/nph.14900. Epub 2017 Nov 30. PubMed 29194629.
Backbone
  Vector backbone: pICH41308
  Backbone manufacturer: self-made
  Backbone size w/o insert (bp): 2251
  Vector type: Synthetic Biology
Growth in bacteria
  Bacterial resistance: Spectinomycin, 50 μg/mL
  Growth temperature: 37°C
  Growth strain: DH5alpha
  Copy number: High Copy
Gene/Insert
  Gene/Insert name: AtUBC7 (alt name: AT5G59300)
  Species: A. thaliana (mustard weed)
  Insert size (bp): 617
  Mutation: BpiI/BsaI sites removed by point-mutation
  Entrez Gene: UBC7 (a.k.a. AT5G59300, ARABIDOPSIS THALIANA UBIQUITIN CARRIER PROTEIN 7, ATUBC7, MNC17.22, MNC17_22, ubiquitin carrier protein 7)
  Cloning method: Restriction Enzyme; 5′ cloning site BpiI (destroyed during cloning); 3′ cloning site BpiI (destroyed during cloning)
  Sequencing primers: 5′ moclof, agcgaggaagcggaagagcg; 3′ moclor, gccacctgacgtctaagaaacc
Terms and licenses: Academic/Nonprofit Terms; Industry Terms: Not Available to Industry
Depositor comments: release insert with BsaI and clone to Level 1 cloning vector
How to cite: pUG-UBC7 was a gift from Marco Trujillo (Addgene plasmid # 104672 ; http://n2t.net/addgene:104672 ; RRID:Addgene_104672)
